Addgene plasmid #98784: MSP955
Purpose: Accessory Plasmid for PACE
Depositing lab: David Liu. Depositing organization: Harvard University. Publication: Phage-assisted continuous evolution of proteases with altered substrate specificity. Packer MS, Rees HA, Liu DR. Nat Commun. 2017 Oct 16;8(1):956. doi: 10.1038/s41467-017-01055-9. PubMed 29038472.
Backbone
  Vector backbone: pSC101
  Backbone manufacturer: ATCC
  Vector type: Synthetic Biology
Growth in bacteria
  Bacterial resistance: Ampicillin, 100 μg/mL
  Growth temperature: 37°C
  Growth strain: DH5alpha
  Copy number: Low Copy
Gene/Insert
  Gene/Insert name: proB-lysozyme-ggs-ENLYFQS-ggs-T7RNAP//T7pro-gIII-lux
  Species: Synthetic
  Mutation: None
  Cloning method: Unknown
Terms and licenses: Academic/Nonprofit Terms; Industry Terms: Not Available to Industry
How to cite: MSP955 was a gift from David Liu (Addgene plasmid # 98784 ; http://n2t.net/addgene:98784 ; RRID:Addgene_98784)
