[The description below was written by a language model from this plasmid's Addgene catalogue record and pLannotate feature annotations shown in this document.]
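Description:
MSP955 is a low-copy bacterial accessory plasmid for phage-assisted continuous evolution (PACE), built on a pSC101 backbone and classed as a synthetic biology vector. It replicates in E. coli through the pSC101 origin together with the Rep101 (RepA) protein that this origin requires. It is selected with ampicillin via a β-lactamase gene under its native bla promoter. The annotated sequence record is about 10 kb.

The payload is a two-part genetic circuit that couples protease activity to phage propagation. On one strand, a promoter the insert name calls proB (not annotated in the feature table) drives a single fusion protein. This fusion consists of T7 lysozyme, a natural inhibitor of T7 RNA polymerase, joined to T7 RNA polymerase through a linker with glycine-serine spacers flanking a TEV protease recognition site. While tethered, the lysozyme is expected to keep the polymerase inactive, and cleavage of the linker by a suitable protease releases it.

On the opposite strand, a T7 promoter controls M13 gene III followed by luxA and luxB from Photorhabdus luminescens. Transcription from this promoter therefore produces pIII, the minor coat protein that M13 needs to form infectious progeny, along with a luminescent readout of circuit activity. rrnB T1 terminators sit upstream of the T7 promoter cassette and next to the fusion cassette, which presumably insulates them from read-through.

In PACE, host cells carrying such a plasmid supply pIII only to selection phage that encode a protease able to cut the linker. Since this linker carries the canonical TEV substrate, the construct appears to select or report for cleavage of that sequence, though the record gives its purpose only as a PACE accessory plasmid.
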