Features (pLannotate 1.2.2; 13 found; start..end, strand, type, name):
      1..951     -  CDS            Rep101: RepA protein needed for replication with the pSC101 origin; rep101
    999..1221    -  rep_origin     pSC101 ori: low-copy replication origin that requires the Rep101 protein
   1716..1760    +  terminator     rrnB T1 terminator: transcription terminator T1 from the E. coli rrnB gene
   1785..1803    +  promoter       T7 promoter: promoter for bacteriophage T7 RNA polymerase
   1986..3259    +  CDS            M13 gene III (fragment) (sequence partly withheld): pIII; III; minor coat protein
   3259..4338    +  CDS            luxA (sequence partly withheld): LUXA1_PHOLU - Experimental evidence at protein level: Swiss-Prot protein existence level 1. Light-emitting reaction in luminous bacteria. From Photorhabdus luminescens (Xenorhabdus luminescens).
   4402..5382    +  CDS            LuxB: LuxB luciferase subunit; luxB; from the Photorhabdus luminescens bioluminescence operon
   5482..8127    -  CDS            RPOL_BPT7: Experimental evidence at protein level: Swiss-Prot protein existence level 1. Highly processive DNA-dependent RNA polymerase that catalyzes the transcription of class II and class III viral genes. Recognizes a specific promoter sequence and enters first into an 'abortive phase' where very short transcripts are synthesized and released before proceeding to the processive transcription of long RNA chains. Unwinds the double-stranded DNA to expose the coding strand for templating. Participates in the initiation of viral DNA replication presumably by making primers accessible to the DNA polymerase
   8164..8181    -  CDS            TEV site (fragment): tobacco etch virus (TEV) protease recognition and cleavage site
   8213..8664    -  CDS            T7 lysozyme (fragment): lysozyme from bacteriophage T7 inhibitor of T7 RNA polymerase
   8849..8895    -  terminator     rrnB T1 terminator: transcription terminator T1 from the E. coli rrnB gene
   8946..9806    -  CDS            AmpR: β-lactamase; bla; confers resistance to ampicillin, carbenicillin, and related antibiotics
   9807..9911    -  promoter       AmpR promoter: bla
>Addgene plasmid #98784 | MSP955 | depositor full sequence | sequence record 183387 | MSP955
TCAGATCCTTCCGTATTTAGCCAGTATGTTCTCTAGTGTGGTTCGTTGTTTTTGCGTGAGCCATGAGAAC
GAACCATTGAGATCATGCTTACTTTGCATGTCACTCAAAAATTTTGCCTCAAAACTGGTGAGCTGAATTT
TTGCAGTTAAAGCATCGTGTAGTGTTTTTCTTAGTCCGTTACGTAGGTAGGAATCTGATGTAATGGTTGT
TGGTATTTTGTCACCATTCATTTTTATCTGGTTGTTCTCAAGTTCGGTTACGAGATCCATTTGTCTATCT
AGTTCAACTTGGAAAATCAACGTATCAGTCGGGCGGCCTCGCTTATCAACCACCAATTTCATATTGCTGT
AAGTGTTTAAATCTTTACTTATTGGTTTCAAAACCCATTGGTTAAGCCTTTTAAACTCATGGTAGTTATT
TTCAAGCATTAACATGAACTTAAATTCATCAAGGCTAATCTCTATATTTGCCTTGTGAGTTTTCTTTTGT
GTTAGTTCTTTTAATAACCACTCATAAATCCTCATAGAGTATTTGTTTTCAAAAGACTTAACATGTTCCA
GATTATATTTTATGAATTTTTTTAACTGGAAAAGATAAGGCAATATCTCTTCACTAAAAACTAATTCTAA
TTTTTCGCTTGAGAACTTGGCATAGTTTGTCCACTGGAAAATCTCAAAGCCTTTAACCAAAGGATTCCTG
ATTTCCACAGTTCTCGTCATCAGCTCTCTGGTTGCTTTAGCTAATACACCATAAGCATTTTCCCTACTGA
TGTTCATCATCTGAGCGTATTGGTTATAAGTGAACGATACCGTCCGTTCTTTCCTTGTAGGGTTTTCAAT
CGTGGGGTTGAGTAGTGCCACACAGCATAAAATTAGCTTGGTTTCATGCTCCGTTAAGTCATAGCGACTA
ATCGCTAGTTCATTTGCTTTGAAAACAACTAATTCAGACATACATCTCAATTGGTCTAGGTGATTTTAAT
CACTATACCAATTGAGATGGGCTAGTCAATGATAATTACTAGTCCTTTTCCTTTGAGTTGTGGGTATCTG
TAAATTCTGCTAGACCTTTGCTGGAAAACTTGTAAATTCTGCTAGACCCTCTGTAAATTCCGCTAGACCT
TTGTGTGTTTTTTTTGTTTATATTCAAGTGGTTATAATTTATAGAATAAAGAAAGAATAAAAAAAGATAA
AAAGAATAGATCCCAGCCCTGTGTATAACTCACTACTTTAGTCAGTTCCGCAGTATTACAAAAGGATGTC
GCAAACGCTGTTTGCTCCTCTACAAAACAGACCTTAAAACCCTAAAGGCTTAAGTAGCACCCTCGCAAGC
TCGGGCAAATCGCTGAATATTCCTTTTGTCTCCGACCATCAGGCACCTGAGTCGCTGTCTTTTTCGTGAC
ATTCAGTTCGCTGCGCTCACGGCTCTGGCAGTGAATGGGGGTAAATGGCACTACAGGCGCCTTTTATGGA
TTCATGCAAGGAAACTACCCATAATACAAGAAAAGCCCGTCACGGGCTTCTCAGGGCGTTTTATGGCGGG
TCTGCTATGTGGTGCTATCTGACTTTTTGCTGTTCAGCAGTTCCTGCCCTCTGATTTTCCAGTCTGACCA
CTTCGGATTATCCCGTGACAGGTCATTCAGACTGGCTAATGCACCCAGTAAGGCAGCGGTATCATCAACA
GGCTTACCCGTCTTACTGTCAAGAGGACATCCGGTCAAATAAAACGAAAGGCTCAGTCGAAAGACTGGGC
CTTTCGTTTTGCTGAGGAGACTTAGGGACCCTACTAATACGACTCACTATAGGGAGAAAGAAGGAGCGAC
ATTGCTCCGTGTATTCACTCGTTGGAATGAATACACAGTGCAGTGTTTATTCTGTTATTTATGCCAAAAA
TAAAGGCCACTATCAGGCAGCTTTGTTGTTCTGTTTACCAAGTTCAGGAGGTAACTCATAAGAAAGACCT
GCAGGTGCAGTAAAGGAAAAAAAAA
[85 nt withheld, positions 1986-2070]
C
[98 nt withheld, positions 2072-2169]
A
[305 nt withheld, positions 2171-2475]
G
[176 nt withheld, positions 2477-2652]
CCAATCGTCTGACCTGCCTCAACCTCCTGTC
[82 nt withheld, positions 2684-2765]
GCTCTGAGGGA
[161 nt withheld, positions 2777-2937]
T
[41 nt withheld, positions 2939-2979]
T
[62 nt withheld, positions 2981-3042]
A
[35 nt withheld, positions 3044-3078]
CCTCCCTCAATCGGTTGAATGTCGCCCTTTTGTCTTTGGCGCTGGTAAACCTTACGAGTTCAGTATCGAC
TGCGATAAGATCAACCTGTTCCGC
[50 nt withheld, positions 3173-3222]
T
[37 nt withheld, positions 3224-3260]
GAAATTTGGAAACTTTTTGCTTACATACCAACCTCCCCAATTTTCCCAAACAGAGGTAATGAAACGTTTG
GTTAAATTAGGTCGCATCTCTGAGGAGTGTGGTTTTGATACCGTATGGTTACTGGAGCATCATTTCACGG
AGTTTGGTTTGCTTGGTAACCCTTATGTCGCTGCTGCATATTTACTTGGCGCGACTAAAAAATTGAATGT
AGGAACTGCCGCTATTGTTCTTCCCACAGCCCATCCAGTACGCCAACTTGAAGATGTGAATTTATTGGAT
CAAATGTCAAAAGGACGATTTCGGTTTGGTATTTGCCGAGGGCTTTACAACAAGGACTTTCGCGTATTCG
GCACAGATATGAATAACAGTCGCGCCTTAGCGGAATGCTGGTACGGGCTGATAAAGAATGGCATGACAGA
GGGATATATGGAAGCTGATAATGAACATATCAAGTTCCATAAGGTAAAAGTAAACCCCGCGGCGTATAGC
AGAGGTGGCGCACCGGTTTATGTGGTGGCTGAATCAGCTTCGACGACTGAGTGGGCTGCTCAATTTGGCC
TACCGATGATATTAAGTTGGATTATAAATACTAACGAAAAGAAAGCACAACTTGAGCTTTATAATGAAGT
GGCTCAAGAATATGGGCACGATATTCATAATATCGACCATTGCTTATCATATATAACATCTGTAGATCAT
GACTCAATTAAAGCGAAAGAGATTTGCCGGAAATTTCTGGGGCATTGGTATGATTCTTATGTGAATGCTA
CGACTATTTTTGATGATTCAGACCAAACAAGAGGTTATGATTTCAATAAAGGGCAGTGGCGTGACTTTGT
ATTAAAAGGACATAAAGATACTAATCGCCGTATTGATTACAGTTACGAAATCAATCCCGTGGGAACGCCG
CAGGAATGTATTGACATAATTCAAAAAGACATTGATGCTACAGGAATATCAAATATTTGTTGTGGATTTG
AAGCTAATGGAACAGTAGACGAAATTATTGCTTCCATGAAGCTCTTCCAGTCTGATGTCATGCCATTTCT
TAAAGAAAAACAACGTTCGCTATTATATTATGGCGGTGGCGGTAGCGGCGGTGGCGGTAGCGGCGGTGGC
GGTAGCGGCGGTGGCGGTAGCAAATTTGGATTGTTCTTCCTTAACTTCATCAATTCAACAACTGTTCAAG
AACAGAGTATAGTTCGCATGCAGGAAATAACGGAGTATGTTGATAAGTTGAATTTTGAACAGATTTTAGT
GTATGAAAATCATTTTTCAGATAATGGTGTTGTCGGCGCTCCTCTGACTGTTTCTGGTTTTCTGCTCGGT
TTAACAGAGAAAATTAAAATTGGTTCATTAAATCACATCATTACAACTCATCATCCTGTCCGCATAGCGG
AGGAAGCTTGCTTATTGGATCAGTTAAGTGAAGGGAGATTTATTTTAGGGTTTAGTGATTGCGAAAAAAA
AGATGAAATGCATTTTTTTAATCGCCCGGTTGAATATCAACAGCAACTATTTGAAGAGTGTTATGAAATC
ATTAACGATGCTTTAACAACAGGCTATTGTAATCCAGATAACGATTTTTATAGCTTCCCTAAAATATCTG
TAAATCCCCATGCTTATACGCCAGGCGGACCTCGGAAATATGTAACAGCAACCAGTCATCATATTGTTGA
GTGGGCGGCCAAAAAAGGTATTCCTCTCATCTTTAAGTGGGATGATTCTAATGATGTTAGATATGAATAT
GCTGAAAGATATAAAGCCGTTGCGGATAAATATGACGTTGACCTATCAGAGATAGACCATCAGTTAATGA
TATTAGTTAACTATAACGAAGATAGTAATAAAGCTAAACAAGAGACGCGTGCATTTATTAGTGATTATGT
TCTTGAAATGCACCCTAATGAAAATTTCGAAAATAAACTTGAAGAAATAATTGCAGAAAACGCTGTCGGA
AATTATACGGAGTGTATAACTGCGGCTAAGTTGGCAATTGAAAAGTGTGGTGCGAAAAGTGTATTGCTGT
CCTTTGAACCAATGAATGATTTGATGAGCCAAAAAAATGTAATCAATATTGTTGATGATAATATTAAGAA
GTACCACACGGAATATACCTAAACTTAATTAACGGCACTCCTCAGCAAATATAATGACCCTCTTGATAAC
CCAAGAGGGCATTTTTTAATGCCCATGGCGTCATGTTGAAAATCTCCATTACGCGAACGCGAAGTCCGAC
TCTAAGATGTCACGGAGGTTCAAGTTACCTTTAGCCGGAAGTGCTGGCATTTTGTCCAATTGAGACTCGT
GCAACTGGTCAGCGAACTGGTCGTAGAAATCAGCCAGTACATCACAAGACTCATATGTGTCAACCATAGT
TTCGCGCACTGCTTTGAACAGGTTCGCAGCGTCAGCCGGAATGGTACCGAAGGAGTCGTGAATCAGTGCA
AAAGATTCGATTCCGTACTTCTCGTGTGCCCACACTACAGTCTTACGAAGGTGGCTACCGTCTTGGCTGT
GTACAAAGTTAGGAGCGATACCAGACTCCTGTTTGTGTGCATCAATCTCGCTATCTTTGTTGGTGTTAAT
GGTAGGCTGTAAGCGGAACTGACCGAGGAACATCAGGTTCAAGCGCGTCTGAATAGGCTTCTTGTATTCC
TGCCACACAGGGAAACCATCAGGAGTTACCCAATGCACAGCGCAACGCTTGCGAAGAATCTCTCCAGTCT
TCTTATCTTTGACCTCAGCAGCCAGCAGCTTAGCAGCAGACTTAAGCCAGTTCATTGCTTCAACCGCAGC
TACCACCGTCACGCTCACAGATTCCCAAATCAGCTTAGCCATGTATCCAGCAGCCTGATTCGGCTGAGTG
AACATCAGACCCTTGCCGGAATCAATAGCTGGCTGAATGGTATCTTCCAGCACTTGTTGACGGAAGCCGA
ACTCTTTGGACCCGTAAGCCAGCGTCATGACTGAACGCTTAGTCACACTGCGAGTAACACCGTAAGCCAG
CCATTGACCAGCCAGTGCCTTAGTGCCCAGCTTGACTTTCTCAGAGATTTCACCAGTGTTCTCATCGGTC
ACGGTAACTACTTCGTTATCGGTCCCATTGATTGCGTCTGCTTGTAGAATCTCGTTGACTTTCTTAGCAA
CAATCCCGTAGATGTCCTGAACGGTTTCACTAGGAAGCAAGTTAACCGCGCGACCACCTACCTCATCTCG
GAGCATCGCGGAGAAGTGCTGGATGCCAGAGCAAGACCCGTCAAACGCCAGCGGAAGGGAGCAGTTATAG
CTCAGGCCGTGGTGCTGTACCCCAGCGTACTCAAAGCAGAACGCAAGGAAGCAGAACGGAGAATCTTGCT
CAGCCCACCAAGTGTTCTCCAGTGGAGACTTAGCGCAAGCCATGATGTTCTCGTGGTTTTCCTCAATGAA
CTTGATGCGCTCAGGGAACGGAACCTTATCGACACCCGCACAGTTTGCACCGTGGATTTTCAGCCAGTAG
TAACCTTCCTTACCGATTGGTTTACCTTTCGCCAGCGTAAGCAGTCCTTTGGTCATATCGTTACCTTGCG
GGTTGAACATTGACACAGCGTAAACACGACCGCGCCAGTCCATGTTGTAAGGGAACCAGATGGCCTTATG
GTTAGCAAACTTATTGGCTTGCTCAAGCATGAACTCAAGGCTGATACGGCGAGACTTGCGAGCCTTGTCC
TTGCGGTACACAGCAGCGGCAGCACGTTTCCACGCGGTGAGAGCCTCAGGATTCATGTCGATGTCTTCCG
GTTTCATCGGGAGTTCTTCACGCTCAATCGCAGGGATGTCCTCGACCGGACAATGCTTCCACTTGGTGAT
TACGTTGGCGACCGCTAGGACTTTCTTGTTGATTTTCCATGCGGTGTTTTGCGCAATGTTAATCGCTTTG
TACACCTCAGGCATGTAAACGTCTTCGTAGCGCATCAGTGCTTTCTTACTGTGAGTACGCACCAGCGCCA
GAGGACGACGACCGTTAGCCCAATAGCCACCACCAGTAATGCCAGTCCACGGCTTAGGAGGAACTACGCA
AGGTTGGAACATCGGAGAGATGCCAGCCAGCGCACCTGCACGGGTTGCGATAGCCTCAGCGTATTCAGGT
GCGAGTTCGATAGTCTCAGAGTCTTGACCTACTACGCCAGCATTTTGGCGGTGTAAGCTAACCATTCCGG
TTGACTCAATGAGCATCTCGATGCAGCGTACTCCTACATGAATAGAGTCTTCCTTATGCCACGAAGACCA
CGCCTCGCCACCGAGTAGACCCTTAGAGAGCATGTCAGCCTCGACAACTTGCATAAATGCTTTCTTGTAG
ACGTGCCCTACGCGCTTGTTGAGTTGTTCCTCAACGTTTTTCTTGAAGTGCTTAGCTTCAAGGTCACGGA
TACGACCGAAGCGAGCCTCGTCCTCAATGGCCCGACCGATTGCGCTTGCTACAGCCTGAACGGTTGTATT
GTCAGCACTGGTTAGGCAAGCCAGAGTGGTCTTAATGGTGATGTACGCTACGGCTTCCGGCTTGATTTCT
TGCAGGAACTGGAAGGCTGTCGGGCGCTTGCCGCGCTTAGCTTTCACTTCCTCAAACCAGTCGTTGATGC
GTGCAATCATCTTAGGGAGTAGGGTAGTGATGAGAGGCTTAGCGGCAGCGTTATCCGCAACCTCACCAGC
TTTAAGTTGACGCTCAAACATCTTGCGGAAGCGTGCTTCACCCATCTCGTAAGACTCATGCTCAAGGGCC
AACTGTTCGCGAGCTAAACGCTCACCGTAATGGTCAGCCAGAGTGTTGAACGGGATAGCAGCCAGTTCGA
TGTCAGAGAAGTCGTTCTTAGCGATGTTAATCGTGTTACCGCCCGCTCCACTGCCTGCGCTACCGCCTGC
GCTCTGAAAATACAGGTTTTCACCCGCGCCACCACTCGCACCACCGCCGCTACCACGGTCAGAAGTGACC
AGTTCGTTCTTCTCCCACCAACGCTTAAGGTCGAACGAAGGGGAAGCCTTCGGCGCCACCTCATGATGGG
CGCGAAGCACAGCGCCTTCGTACTTAGCCAGCAGTGTGACAAGCAGTGAGCGAAGGGATTGCATTTGGGC
TGGCGTAAAGTTAGCGTCGAACTTACCTTTATCGTCGATACCACCAACAAGGCAGACGCCGATAGAGTTG
TGGTTGTAACCCTTAGCGTGAGAGCCTACAGCCATCTCATCTCGTCCTGCCTCCACAGTACCGTCTCGCT
TGATGATAAAGTGGTATCCCACATCGAGCCAACCCTGCTCTTTGTGCCACTGGCGAATCTCACGGACACC
AACATTCTGACTTGGCTTGGTAGCCGAGCAGTGAACAAAGATTGCGTCAGTAGATTCACGTTGTTTAAAC
TGTACACGAGCCATTTTTTTTTTCCTTTCGAGGAAGGAACTCTAGTAAAAGTTAAACAAAATTATTTGTA
GAGGGAAACCGTTGTGGTCTCCCTGAATATATATTACGAGCCTTATGCATGCCCGTAAAGTTATCCAGCA
ACCACTCATAGACCTAGGGCAGCAGATAGGGACGACGTGGTGTTAGCTGTGCTCTAGAATAAAACGAAAG
GCCCAGTCTTTCGACTGAGCCTTTCGTTTTATTTGACCGGAAATCAGAATTGGTTAATTGGTTGTAACAC
TGGCAGAGCATTACGTTACCAATGCTTAATCAGTGAGGCACCTATCTCAGCGATCTGTCTATTTCGTTCA
TCCATAGTTGCCTGACTCCCCGTCGTGTAGATAACTACGATACGGGAGGGCTTACCATCTGGCCCCAGTG
CTGCAATGATACCGCGAGACCCACGCTCACCGGCTCCAGATTTATCAGCAATAAACCAGCCAGCCGGAAG
GGCCGAGCGCAGAAGTGGTCCTGCAACTTTATCCGCCTCCATCCAGTCTATTAATTGTTGCCGGGAAGCT
AGAGTAAGTAGTTCGCCAGTTAATAGTTTGCGCAACGTTGTTGCCATTGCTACAGGCATCGTGGTGTCAC
GCTCGTCGTTTGGTATGGCTTCATTCAGCTCCGGTTCCCAACGATCAAGGCGAGTTACATGATCCCCCAT
GTTGTGCAAAAAAGCGGTTAGCTCCTTCGGTCCTCCGATCGTTGTCAGAAGTAAGTTGGCCGCAGTGTTA
TCACTCATGGTTATGGCAGCACTGCATAATTCTCTTACTGTCATGCCATCCGTAAGATGCTTTTCTGTGA
CTGGTGAGTACTCAACCAAGTCATTCTGAGAATAGTGTATGCGGCGACCGAGTTGCTCTTGCCCGGCGTC
AATACGGGATAATACCGCGCCACATAGCAGAACTTTAAAAGTGCTCATCATTGGAAAACGTTCTTCGGGG
CGAAAACTCTCAAGGATCTTACCGCTGTTGAGATCCAGTTCGATGTAACCCACTCGTGCACCCAACTGAT
CTTCAGCATCTTTTACTTTCACCAGCGTTTCTGGGTGAGCAAAAACAGGAAGGCAAAATGCCGCAAAAAA
GGGAATAAGGGCGACACGGAAATGTTGAATACTCATACTCTTCCTTTTTCAATATTATTGAAGCATTTAT
CAGGGTTATTGTCTCATGAGCGGATACATATTTGAATGTATTTAGAAAAATAAACAAATAGGGGTTCCGC
GCACATTTCCCCGAAAAGTGCCACCTGACGTCTAAGAAACCATTATTATCATGACATTAACCTATAAAAA
TAGGCGTATCACGAGGCCCTTAGGCCAAATAGGCCGT
