>Addgene plasmid #98784 | MSP955 | addgene partial sequence | sequence record 183386 | Addgene Partial NGS Result
TCAGATCCTTCCGTATTTAGCCAGTATGTTCTCTAGTGTGGTTCGTTGTTTTTGCGTGAGCCATGAGAAC
GAACCATTGAGATCATGCTTACTTTGCATGTCACTCAAAAATTTTGCCTCAAAACTGGTGAGCTGAATTT
TTGCAGTTAAAGCATCGTGTAGTGTTTTTCTTAGTCCGTTACGTAGGTAGGAATCTGATGTAATGGTTGT
TGGTATTTTGTCACCATTCATTTTTATCTGGTTGTTCTCAAGTTCGGTTACGAGATCCATTTGTCTATCT
AGTTCAACTTGGAAAATCAACGTATCAGTCGGGCGGCCTCGCTTATCAACCACCAATTTCATATTGCTGT
AAGTGTTTAAATCTTTACTTATTGGTTTCAAAACCCATTGGTTAAGCCTTTTAAACTCATGGTAGTTATT
TTCAAGCATTAACATGAACTTAAATTCATCAAGGCTAATCTCTATATTTGCCTTGTGAGTTTTCTTTTGT
GTTAGTTCTTTTAATAACCACTCATAAATCCTCATAGAGTATTTGTTTTCAAAAGACTTAACATGTTCCA
GATTATATTTTATGAATTTTTTTAACTGGAAAAGATAAGGCAATATCTCTTCACTAAAAACTAATTCTAA
TTTTTCGCTTGAGAACTTGGCATAGTTTGTCCACTGGAAAATCTCAAAGCCTTTAACCAAAGGATTCCTG
ATTTCCACAGTTCTCGTCATCAGCTCTCTGGTTGCTTTAGCTAATACACCATAAGCATTTTCCCTACTGA
TGTTCATCATCTGAGCGTATTGGTTATAAGTGAACGATACCGTCCGTTCTTTCCTTGTAGGGTTTTCAAT
CGTGGGGTTGAGTAGTGCCACACAGCATAAAATTAGCTTGGTTTCATGCTCCGTTAAGTCATAGCGACTA
ATCGCTAGTTCATTTGCTTTGAAAACAACTAATTCAGACATACATCTCAATTGGTCTAGGTGATTTTAAT
CACTATACCAATTGAGATGGGCTAGTCAATGATAATTACTAGTCCTTTTCCTTTGAGTTGTGGGTATCTG
TAAATTCTGCTAGACCTTTGCTGGAAAACTTGTAAATTCTGCTAGACCCTCTGTAAATTCCGCTAGACCT
TTGTGTGTTTTTTTTGTTTATATTCAAGTGGTTATAATTTATAGAATAAAGAAAGAATAAAAAAAGATAA
AAAGAATAGATCCCAGCCCTGTGTATAACTCACTACTTTAGTCAGTTCCGCAGTATTACAAAAGGATGTC
GCAAACGCTGTTTGCTCCTCTACAAAACAGACCTTAAAACCCTAAAGGCTTAAGTAGCACCCTCGCAAGC
TCGGGCAAATCGCTGAATATTCCTTTTGTCTCCGACCATCAGGCACCTGAGTCGCTGTCTTTTTCGTGAC
ATTCAGTTCGCTGCGCTCACGGCTCTGGCAGTGAATGGGGGTAAATGGCACTACAGGCGCCTTTTATGGA
TTCATGCAAGGAAACTACCCATAATACAAGAAAAGCCCGTCACGGGCTTCTCAGGGCGTTTTATGGCGGG
TCTGCTATGTGGTGCTATCTGACTTTTTGCTGTTCAGCAGTTCCTGCCCTCTGATTTTCCAGTCTGACCA
CTTCGGATTATCCCGTGACAGGTCATTCAGACTGGCTAATGCACCCAGTAAGGCAGCGGTATCATCAACA
GGCTTACCCGTCTTACTGTCAAGAGGACATCCGGTCAAATAAAACGAAAGGCTCAGTCGAAAGACTGGGC
CTTTCGTTTTGCTGAGGAGACTTAGGGACCCTACTAATACGACTCACTATAGGGAGAAAGAAGGAGCGAC
ATTGCTCCGTGTATTCACTCGTTGGAATGAATACACAGTGCAGTGTTTATTCTGTTATTTATGCCAAAAA
TAAAGGCCACTATCAGGCAGCTTTGTTGTTCTGTTTACCAAGTTCAGGAGGTAACTCATAAGAAAGACCT
GCAGGTGCAGTAAAGGAAAAAAAAA
[85 nt withheld, positions 1986-2070]
C
[98 nt withheld, positions 2072-2169]
A
[305 nt withheld, positions 2171-2475]
G
[176 nt withheld, positions 2477-2652]
CCAATCGTCTGACCTGCCTCAACCTCCTGTC
[82 nt withheld, positions 2684-2765]
GCTCTGAGGGA
[161 nt withheld, positions 2777-2937]
T
[41 nt withheld, positions 2939-2979]
T
[62 nt withheld, positions 2981-3042]
A
[35 nt withheld, positions 3044-3078]
CCTCCCTCAATCGGTTGAATGTCGCCCTTTTGTCTTTGGCGCTGGTAAACCTTACGAGTTCAGTATCGAC
TGCGATAAGATCAACCTGTTCCGC
[50 nt withheld, positions 3173-3222]
T
[37 nt withheld, positions 3224-3260]
GAAATTTGGAAACTTTTTGCTTACATACCAACCTCCCCAATTTTCCCAAACAGAGGTAATGAAACGTTTG
GTTAAATTAGGTCGCATCTCTGAGGAGTGTGGTTTTGATACCGTATGGTTACTGGAGCATCATTTCACGG
AGTTTGGTTTGCTTGGTAACCCTTATGTCGCTGCTGCATATTTACTTGGCGCGACTAAAAAATTGAATGT
AGGAACTGCCGCTATTGTTCTTCCCACAGCCCATCCAGTACGCCAACTTGAAGATGTGAATTTATTGGAT
CAAATGTCAAAAGGACGATTTCGGTTTGGTATTTGCCGAGGGCTTTACAACAAGGACTTTCGCGTATTCG
GCACAGATATGAATAACAGTCGCGCCTTAGCGGAATGCTGGTACGGGCTGATAAAGAATGGCATGACAGA
GGGATATATGGAAGCTGATAATGAACATATCAAGTTCCATAAGGTAAAAGTAAACCCCGCGGCGTATAGC
AGAGGTGGCGCACCGGTTTATGTGGTGGCTGAATCAGCTTCGACGACTGAGTGGGCTGCTCAATTTGGCC
TACCGATGATATTAAGTTGGATTATAAATACTAACGAAAAGAAAGCACAACTTGAGCTTTATAATGAAGT
GGCTCAAGAATATGGGCACGATATTCATAATATCGACCATTGCTTATCATATATAACATCTGTAGATCAT
GACTCAATTAAAGCGAAAGAGATTTGCCGGAAATTTCTGGGGCATTGGTATGATTCTTATGTGAATGCTA
CGACTATTTTTGATGATTCAGACCAAACAAGAGGTTATGATTTCAATAAAGGGCAGTGGCGTGACTTTGT
ATTAAAAGGACATAAAGATACTAATCGCCGTATTGATTACAGTTACGAAATCAATCCCGTGGGAACGCCG
CAGGAATGTATTGACATAATTCAAAAAGACATTGATGCTACAGGAATATCAAATATTTGTTGTGGATTTG
AAGCTAATGGAACAGTAGACGAAATTATTGCTTCCATGAAGCTCTTCCAGTCTGATGTCATGCCATTTCT
TAAAGAAAAACAACGTTCGCTATTATATTATGGCGGTGGCGGTAGCGGCGGTGGCGGTAGCGGCGGTGGC
GGTAGCGGCGGTGGCGGTAGCAAATTTGGATTGTTCTTCCTTAACTTCATCAATTCAACAACTGTTCAAG
AACAGAGTATAGTTCGCATGCAGGAAATAACGGAGTATGTTGATAAGTTGAATTTTGAACAGATTTTAGT
GTATGAAAATCATTTTTCAGATAATGGTGTTGTCGGCGCTCCTCTGACTGTTTCTGGTTTTCTGCTCGGT
TTAACAGAGAAAATTAAAATTGGTTCATTAAATCACATCATTACAACTCATCATCCTGTCCGCATAGCGG
AGGAAGCTTGCTTATTGGATCAGTTAAGTGAAGGGAGATTTATTTTAGGGTTTAGTGATTGCGAAAAAAA
AGATGAAATGCATTTTTTTAATCGCCCGGTTGAATATCAACAGCAACTATTTGAAGAGTGTTATGAAATC
ATTAACGATGCTTTAACAACAGGCTATTGTAATCCAGATAACGATTTTTATAGCTTCCCTAAAATATCTG
TAAATCCCCATGCTTATACGCCAGGCGGACCTCGGAAATATGTAACAGCAACCAGTCATCATATTGTTGA
GTGGGCGGCCAAAAAAGGTATTCCTCTCATCTTTAAGTGGGATGATTCTAATGATGTTAGATATGAATAT
GCTGAAAGATATAAAGCCGTTGCGGATAAATATGACGTTGACCTATCAGAGATAGACCATCAGTTAATGA
TATTAGTTAACTATAACGAAGATAGTAATAAAGCTAAACAAGAGACGCGTGCATTTATTAGTGATTATGT
TCTTGAAATGCACCCTAATGAAAATTTCGAAAATAAACTTGAAGAAATAATTGCAGAAAACGCTGTCGGA
AATTATACGGAGTGTATAACTGCGGCTAAGTTGGCAATTGAAAAGTGTGGTGCGAAAAGTGTATTGCTGT
CCTTTGAACCAATGAATGATTTGATGAGCCAAAAAAATGTAATCAATATTGTTGATGATAATATTAAGAA
GTACCACACGGAATATACCTAAACTTAATTAACGGCACTCCTCAGCAAATATAATGACCCTCTTGATAAC
CCAAGAGGGCATTTTTTAATGCCCATGGCGTCATGTTGAAAATCTCCATTACGCGAACGCGAAGTCCGAC
TCTAAGATGTCACGGAGGTTCAAGTTACCTTTAGCCGGAAGTGCTGGCATTTTGTCCAATTGAGACTCGT
GCAACTGGTCAGCGAACTGGTCGTAGAAATCAGCCAGTACATCACAAGACTCATATGTGTCAACCATAGT
TTCGCGCACTGCTTTGAACAGGTTCGCAGCGTCAGCCGGAATGGTACCGAAGGAGTCGTGAATCAGTGCA
AAAGATTCGATTCCGTACTTCTCGTGTGCCCACACTACAGTCTTACGAAGGTGGCTACCGTCTTGGCTGT
GTACAAAGTTAGGAGCGATACCAGACTCCTGTTTGTGTGCATCAATCTCGCTATCTTTGTTGGTGTTAAT
GGTAGGCTGTAAGCGGAACTGACCGAGGAACATCAGGTTCAAGCGCGTCTGAATAGGCTTCTTGTATTCC
TGCCACACAGGGAAACCATCAGGAGTTACCCAATGCACAGCGCAACGCTTGCGAAGAATCTCTCCAGTCT
TCTTATCTTTGACCTCAGCAGCCAGCAGCTTAGCAGCAGACTTAAGCCAGTTCATTGCTTCAACCGCAGC
TACCACCGTCACGCTCACAGATTCCCAAATCAGCTTAGCCATGTATCCAGCAGCCTGATTCGGCTGAGTG
AACATCAGACCCTTGCCGGAATCAATAGCTGGCTGAATGGTATCTTCCAGCACTTGTTGACGGAAGCCGA
ACTCTTTGGACCCGTAAGCCAGCGTCATGACTGAACGCTTAGTCACACTGCGAGTAACACCGTAAGCCAG
CCATTGACCAGCCAGTGCCTTAGTGCCCAGCTTGACTTTCTCAGAGATTTCACCAGTGTTCTCATCGGTC
ACGGTAACTACTTCGTTATCGGTCCCATTGATTGCGTCTGCTTGTAGAATCTCGTTGACTTTCTTAGCAA
CAATCCCGTAGATGTCCTGAACGGTTTCACTAGGAAGCAAGTTAACCGCGCGACCACCTACCTCATCTCG
GAGCATCGCGGAGAAGTGCTGGATGCCAGAGCAAGACCCGTCAAACGCCAGCGGAAGGGAGCAGTTATAG
CTCAGGCCGTGGTGCTGTACCCCAGCGTACTCAAAGCAGAACGCAAGGAAGCAGAACGGAGAATCTTGCT
CAGCCCACCAAGTGTTCTCCAGTGGAGACTTAGCGCAAGCCATGATGTTCTCGTGGTTTTCCTCAATGAA
CTTGATGCGCTCAGGGAACGGAACCTTATCGACACCCGCACAGTTTGCACCGTGGATTTTCAGCCAGTAG
TAACCTTCCTTACCGATTGGTTTACCTTTCGCCAGCGTAAGCAGTCCTTTGGTCATATCGTTACCTTGCG
GGTTGAACATTGACACAGCGTAAACACGACCGCGCCAGTCCATGTTGTAAGGGAACCAGATGGCCTTATG
GTTAGCAAACTTATTGGCTTGCTCAAGCATGAACTCAAGGCTGATACGGCGAGACTTGCGAGCCTTGTCC
TTGCGGTACACAGCAGCGGCAGCACGTTTCCACGCGGTGAGAGCCTCAGGATTCATGTCGATGTCTTCCG
GTTTCATCGGGAGTTCTTCACGCTCAATCGCAGGGATGTCCTCGACCGGACAATGCTTCCACTTGGTGAT
TACGTTGGCGACCGCTAGGACTTTCTTGTTGATTTTCCATGCGGTGTTTTGCGCAATGTTAATCGCTTTG
TACACCTCAGGCATGTAAACGTCTTCGTAGCGCATCAGTGCTTTCTTACTGTGAGTACGCACCAGCGCCA
GAGGACGACGACCGTTAGCCCAATAGCCACCACCAGTAATGCCAGTCCACGGCTTAGGAGGAACTACGCA
AGGTTGGAACATCGGAGAGATGCCAGCCAGCGCACCTGCACGGGTTGCGATAGCCTCAGCGTATTCAGGT
GCGAGTTCGATAGTCTCAGAGTCTTGACCTACTACGCCAGCATTTTGGCGGTGTAAGCTAACCATTCCGG
TTGACTCAATGAGCATCTCGATGCAGCGTACTCCTACATGAATAGAGTCTTCCTTATGCCACGAAGACCA
CGCCTCGCCACCGAGTAGACCCTTAGAGAGCATGTCAGCCTCGACAACTTGCATAAATGCTTTCTTGTAG
ACGTGCCCTACGCGCTTGTTGAGTTGTTCCTCAACGTTTTTCTTGAAGTGCTTAGCTTCAAGGTCACGGA
TACGACCGAAGCGAGCCTCGTCCTCAATGGCCCGACCGATTGCGCTTGCTACAGCCTGAACGGTTGTATT
GTCAGCACTGGTTAGGCAAGCCAGAGTGGTCTTAATGGTGATGTACGCTACGGCTTCCGGCTTGATTTCT
TGCAGGAACTGGAAGGCTGTCGGGCGCTTGCCGCGCTTAGCTTTCACTTCCTCAAACCAGTCGTTGATGC
GTGCAATCATCTTAGGGAGTAGGGTAGTGATGAGAGGCTTAGCGGCAGCGTTATCCGCAACCTCACCAGC
TTTAAGTTGACGCTCAAACATCTTGCGGAAGCGTGCTTCACCCATCTCGTAAGACTCATGCTCAAGGGCC
AACTGTTCGCGAGCTAAACGCTCACCGTAATGGTCAGCCAGAGTGTTGAACGGGATAGCAGCCAGTTCGA
TGTCAGAGAAGTCGTTCTTAGCGATGTTAATCGTGTTACCGCCCGCTCCACTGCCTGCGCTACCGCCTGC
GCTCTGAAAATACAGGTTTTCACCCGCGCCACCACTCGCACCACCGCCGCTACCACGGTCAGAAGTGACC
AGTTCGTTCTTCTCCCACCAACGCTTAAGGTCGAACGAAGGGGAAGCCTTCGGCGCCACCTCATGATGGG
CGCGAAGCACAGCGCCTTCGTACTTAGCCAGCAGTGTGACAAGCAGTGAGCGAAGGGATTGCATTTGGGC
TGGCGTAAAGTTAGCGTCGAACTTACCTTTATCGTCGATACCACCAACAAGGCAGACGCCGATAGAGTTG
TGGTTGTAACCCTTAGCGTGAGAGCCTACAGCCATCTCATCTCGTCCTGCCTCCACAGTACCGTCTCGCT
TGATGATAAAGTGGTATCCCACATCGAGCCAACCCTGCTCTTTGTGCCACTGGCGAATCTCACGGACACC
AACATTCTGACTTGGCTTGGTAGCCGAGCAGTGAACAAAGATTGCGTCAGTAGATTCACGTTGTTTAAAC
TGTACACGAGCCATTTTTTTTTTCCTTTCGAGGAAGGAACTCTAGTAAAAGTTAAACAAAATTATTTGTA
GAGGGAAACCGTTGTGGTCTCCCTGAATATATATTACGAGCCTTATGCATGCCCGTAAAGTTATCCAGCA
ACCACTCATAGACCTAGGGCAGCAGATAGGGACGACGTGGTGTTAGCTGTGCTCTAGAATAAAACGAAAG
GCCCAGTCTTTCGACTGAGCCTTTCGTTTTATTTG
